>Addgene plasmid #210024 | LifeAct-mNeonGreen -IRES- Talin head-SpyTag003 | addgene full sequence | sequence record 417730 | Addgene NGS Result
AGGTTCCCAGAGCTGTGGTCTCATACAGAACTTATAAGATTCCCAAATCCAAAGACATTTCACGTTTATG
GTGATTTCCCAGAACACATAGCGACATGCAAATATTGCAGGGCGCCACTCCCCTGTCCCTCACAGCCATC
TTCCTGCCAGGGCGCACGCGCGCTGGGTGTTCCCGCCTAGTGACACTGGGCCCGCGATTCCTTGGAGCGG
GTTGATGACGTCAGCGTTCGAATTGACTAGCAAAAACCGCACTTGTCAGATCCAAAAAACGGGGAGTACG
GGAGTTTCACCCGCCTGCACGAATTTAGAGTCCGTGTGATCTATTCGATCAACCCCCCCGTCCTTTCCAC
AAGATATATAAAGCCAAGAAATCGAAATACTTTCAAGTTACGGTAAGCATATGATAGTCCATTTTAAAAC
ATAATTTTAAAACTGCAAACTACCCAAGAAATTATTACTTTCTACGTCACGTATTTTGTACTAATATCTT
TGTGTTTACAGTCAAATTAATTCTAATTATCTCTCTAACAGCCTTGTATCGTATATGCAAATATGAAGGA
ATCATGGGAAATAGGCCCTCTTCCTGCCCGACCTTCAATTGCATGAAGAATCTGCTTAGGGTTAGGCGTT
TTGCGCTGCTTCGCGATGTACGGGCCAGATATACGCGTTGACATTGATTATTGACTAGTTATTAATAGTA
ATCAATTACGGGGTCATTAGTTCATAGCCCATATATGGAGTTCCGCGTTACATAACTTACGGTAAATGGC
CCGCCTGGCTGACCGCCCAACGACCCCCGCCCATTGACGTCAATAATGACGTATGTTCCCATAGTAACGC
CAATAGGGACTTTCCATTGACGTCAATGGGTGGAGTATTTACGGTAAACTGCCCACTTGGCAGTACATCA
AGTGTATCATATGCCAAGTACGCCCCCTATTGACGTCAATGACGGTAAATGGCCCGCCTGGCATTATGCC
CAGTACATGACCTTATGGGACTTTCCTACTTGGCAGTACATCTACGTATTAGTCATCGCTATTACCATGG
TGATGCGGTTTTGGCAGTACATCAATGGGCGTGGATAGCGGTTTGACTCACGGGGATTTCCAAGTCTCCA
CCCCATTGACGTCAATGGGAGTTTGTTTTGGCACCAAAATCAACGGGACTTTCCAAAATGTCGTAACAAC
TCCGCCCCATTGACGCAAATGGGCGGTAGGCGTGTACGGTGGGAGGTCTATATAAGCAGAGCTCTCTGGC
TAACTAGAGAACCCACTGCTTACTGGCTTATCGAAATTAATACGACTCACTATAGGGAGACCCAAGCTTG
GTACCGAGCTCGGATCCCGCTGCCACCATGGGCGTGGCCGACCTGATCAAGAAGTTCGAGAGCATCAGCA
AGGAGGAGGGGGATCCACCGGTCGCAACTATGGTGTCCAAGGGCGAAGAGGACAACATGGCCAGCCTGCC
TGCTACACACGAGCTGCACATCTTCGGCAGCATCAACGGCGTGGACTTCGACATGGTCGGACAAGGCACA
GGCAACCCCAACGACGGATACGAGGAACTGAACCTGAAGTCCACAAAGGGCGACCTGCAGTTCAGCCCCT
GGATCCTGGTGCCTCACATCGGCTACGGCTTCCACCAGTACCTGCCTTATCCTGACGGCATGAGCCCTTT
CCAGGCCGCTATGGTGGATGGCTCTGGATACCAGGTGCACAGAACCATGCAGTTCGAGGACGGCGCCAGC
CTGACCGTGAACTACAGATACACATACGAGGGCAGCCACATCAAAGGCGAGGCCCAAGTGAAAGGCACCG
GCTTTCCAGCTGATGGCCCCGTGATGACCAACTCTCTGACAGCCGCCGACTGGTGCAGAAGCAAGAAAAC
ATACCCTAACGACAAGACCATCATCAGCACCTTCAAGTGGTCCTACACCACCGGCAACGGCAAGAGATAC
AGAAGCACCGCCAGAACCACCTACACCTTCGCCAAGCCTATGGCCGCCAACTACCTGAAGAACCAGCCTA
TGTACGTGTTCCGCAAGACCGAGCTGAAGCACTCCAAGACAGAACTGAACTTCAAAGAGTGGCAGAAAGC
CTTCACCGACGTGATGGGCATGGACGAGCTGTACAAGTAATAATGACCCGGGATCCGCCCCTCTCCCTCC
CCCCCCCCTAACGTTACTGGCCGAAGCCGCTTGGAATAAGGCCGGTGTGCGTTTGTCTATATGTTATTTT
CCACCATATTGCCGTCTTTTGGCAATGTGAGGGCCCGGAAACCTGGCCCTGTCTTCTTGACGAGCATTCC
TAGGGGTCTTTCCCCTCTCGCCAAAGGAATGCAAGGTCTGTTGAATGTCGTGAAGGAAGCAGTTCCTCTG
GAAGCTTCTTGAAGACAAACAACGTCTGTAGCGACCCTTTGCAGGCAGCGGAACCCCCCACCTGGCGACA
GGTGCCTCTGCGGCCAAAAGCCACGTGTATAAGATACACCTGCAAAGGCGGCACAACCCCAGTGCCACGT
TGTGAGTTGGATAGTTGTGGAAAGAGTCAAATGGCTCTCCTCAAGCGTATTCAACAAGGGGCTGAAGGAT
GCCCAGAAGGTACCCCATTGTATGGGATCTGATCTGGGGCCTCGGTGCACATGCTTTACATGTGTTTAGT
CGAGGTTAAAAAACGTCTAGGCCCCCCGAACCACGGGGACGTGGTTTTCCTTTGAAAAACACGATGATAA
TATGGCCACAACCATGGTTGCGCTTTCGCTGAAGATTAGCATTGGGAATGTGGTGAAGACGATGCAATTT
GAGCCATCTACCATGGTGTACGACGCCTGCCGCATGATTCGTGAGCGGATCCCAGAGGCCCTGGCTGGCC
CTCCCAACGACTTTGGGCTCTTTCTGTCAGATGATGACCCCAAAAAAGGCATCTGGCTAGAGGCTGGGAA
AGCTTTGGACTACTACATGCTCCGAAATGGGGACACCATGGAGTACAGAAAAAAGCAGAGACCCCTGAAG
ATCCGGATGTTAGACGGAACGGTGAAGACTATCATGGTGGATGACTCCAAGACCGTCACAGACATGCTCA
TGACCATTTGTGCCCGAATTGGTATCACCAACCATGATGAGTATTCACTGGTTCGAGAGCTGATGGAAGA
AAAGAAAGATGAGGGGACAGGGACCCTGAGAAAAGACAAGACCCTACTGCGAGATGAAAAGAAGATGGAG
AAGCTAAAGCAGAAGTTGCACACAGACGATGAGTTGAACTGGCTGGACCATGGGCGGACACTGAGGGAAC
AGGGAGTGGAAGAGCATGAGACGTTGCTGCTGCGGAGAAAGTTCTTCTACTCAGACCAGAATGTGGATTC
CCGAGACCCTGTACAGCTGAACCTTCTCTATGTGCAGGCACGAGATGACATCCTGAATGGCTCCCATCCT
GTCTCCTTTGACAAGGCCTGTGAATTTGCAGGCTTCCAGTGCCAGATCCAGTTTGGACCTCACAATGAAC
AGAAGCACAAGGCTGGCTTCCTTGACCTGAAGGACTTCCTGCCCAAGGAGTATGTGAAGCAGAAGGGAGA
GCGTAAGATCTTTCAGGCACACAAGAATTGTGGGCAGATGAGTGAAATTGAGGCCAAGGTACGCTACGTG
AAGCTGGCCCGTTCCCTCAAGACTTACGGTGTCTCCTTCTTCCTAGTCAAGGAAAAGATGAAGGGGAAGA
ATAAACTGGTGCCCAGGCTGTTGGGCATCACTAAGGAGTGTGTGATGCGTGTGGATGAGAAGACCAAGGA
GGTGATTCAGGAATGGAGCCTCACCAACATCAAACGCTGGGCTGCCTCTCCCAAGAGCTTTACTCTGGAC
TTTGGAGACTATCAGGATGGCTACTACTCAGTACAGACGACAGAAGGCGAGCAGATCGCACAGCTCATTG
CTGGCTACATAGATATCATCCTTAAGAAGAAAAAAAGCAAGGACCATTTTGGGCTGGAGGGAGATGAAGA
GTCTACTATGTTGGAGGACTCAGTGTCACCCAAAAAGTCAACAGTCCTTCAGGGAAGCGGCCGTGGCGTG
CCTCATATCGTGATGGTGGACGCCTACAAGCGTTACAAGTAATGATAAGAATTCTGCAGATATCCATCAC
ACTGGCGGCCGCTCGAGCATGCATCTAGAGGGCCCTATTCTATAGTGTCACCTAAATGCTAGAGCTCGCT
GATCAGCCTCGACTGTGCCTTCTAGTTGCCAGCCATCTGTTGTTTGCCCCTCCCCCGTGCCTTCCTTGAC
CCTGGAAGGTGCCACTCCCACTGTCCTTTCCTAATAAAATGAGGAAATTGCATCGCATTGTCTGAGTAGG
TGTCATTCTATTCTGGGGGGTGGGGTGGGGCAGGACAGCAAGGGGGAGGATTGGGAAGACAATAGCAGGC
ATGCTGGGGATGCGGTGGGCTCTATGGCTTCTGAGGCGGAAAGAACCAGCTGGGGCTCTAGGGGGTATCC
CC
[124 nt withheld, positions 4483-4606]
C
[91 nt withheld, positions 4608-4698]
A
[49 nt withheld, positions 4700-4748]
CCTTTGACGTTGGAGTCCACGTTCTTT
[37 nt withheld, positions 4776-4812]
ACCCTATCTCGGTCTATTCTTTTGATTTATAAGGGATTTTGCCGATTTCGGCCTATTGGTTAAAAAATGA
GCTGATTTAACAAAAATTTAACGCGAATTAATTCTGTGGAATGTGTGTCAGTTAGGGTGTGGAAAGTCCC
CAGGCTCCCCAGCAGGCAGAAGTATGCAAAGCATGCATCTCAATTAGTCAGCAACCAGGTGTGGAAAGTC
CCCAGGCTCCCCAGCAGGCAGAAGTATGCAAAGCATGCATCTCAATTAGTCAGCAACCATAGTCCCGCCC
CTAACTCCGCCCATCCCGCCCCTAACTCCGCCCAGTTCCGCCCATTCTCCGCCCCATGGCTGACTAATTT
TTTTTATTTATGCAGAGGCCGAGGCCGCCTCTGCCTCTGAGCTATTCCAGAAGTAGTGAGGAGGCTTTTT
TGGAGGCCTAGGCTTTTGCAAAAAGCTCCCGGGAGCTTGTATATCCATTTTCGGATCTGATCAAGAGACA
GGATGAGGATCGTTTCGCATGATTGAACAAGATGGATTGCACGCAGGTTCTCCGGCCGCTTGGGTGGAGA
GGCTATTCGGCTATGACTGGGCACAACAGACAATCGGCTGCTCTGATGCCGCCGTGTTCCGGCTGTCAGC
GCAGGGGCGCCCGGTTCTTTTTGTCAAGACCGACCTGTCCGGTGCCCTGAATGAACTGCAGGACGAGGCA
GCGCGGCTATCGTGGCTGGCCACGACGGGCGTTCCTTGCGCAGCTGTGCTCGACGTTGTCACTGAAGCGG
GAAGGGACTGGCTGCTATTGGGCGAAGTGCCGGGGCAGGATCTCCTGTCATCTCACCTTGCTCCTGCCGA
GAAAGTATCCATCATGGCTGATGCAATGCGGCGGCTGCATACGCTTGATCCGGCTACCTGCCCATTCGAC
CACCAAGCGAAACATCGCATCGAGCGAGCACGTACTCGGATGGAAGCCGGTCTTGTCGATCAGGATGATC
TGGACGAAGAGCATCAGGGGCTCGCGCCAGCCGAACTGTTCGCCAGGCTCAAGGCGCGCATGCCCGACGG
CGAGGATCTCGTCGTGACCCATGGCGATGCCTGCTTGCCGAATATCATGGTGGAAAATGGCCGCTTTTCT
GGATTCATCGACTGTGGCCGGCTGGGTGTGGCGGACCGCTATCAGGACATAGCGTTGGCTACCCGTGATA
TTGCTGAAGAGCTTGGCGGCGAATGGGCTGACCGCTTCCTCGTGCTTTACGGTATCGCCGCTCCCGATTC
GCAGCGCATCGCCTTCTATCGCCTTCTTGACGAGTTCTTCTGAGCGGGACTCTGGGGTTCGAAATGACCG
ACCAAGCGACGCCCAACCTGCCATCACGAGATTTCGATTCCACCGCCGCCTTCTATGAAAGGTTGGGCTT
CGGAATCGTTTTCCGGGACGCCGGCTGGATGATCCTCCAGCGCGGGGATCTCATGCTGGAGTTCTTCGCC
CACCCCAACTTGTTTATTGCAGCTTATAATGGTTACAAATAAAGCAATAGCATCACAAATTTCACAAATA
AAGCATTTTTTTCACTGCATTCTAGTTGTGGTTTGTCCAAACTCATCAATGTATCTTATCATGTCTGTAT
ACCGTCGACCTCTAGCTAGAGCTTGGCGTAATCATGGTCATAGCTGTTTCCTGTGTGAAATTGTTATCCG
CTCACAATTCCACACAACATACGAGCCGGAAGCATAAAGTGTAAAGCCTGGGGTGCCTAATGAGTGAGCT
AACTCACATTAATTGCGTTGCGCTCACTGCCCGCTTTCCAGTCGGGAAACCTGTCGTGCCAGCTGCATTA
ATGAATCGGCCAACGCGCGGGGAGAGGCGGTTTGCGTATTGGGCGCTCTTCCGCTTCCTCGCTCACTGAC
TCGCTGCGCTCGGTCGTTCGGCTGCGGCGAGCGGTATCAGCTCACTCAAAGGCGGTAATACGGTTATCCA
CAGAATCAGGGGATAACGCAGGAAAGAACATGTGAGCAAAAGGCCAGCAAAAGGCCAGGAACCGTAAAAA
GGCCGCGTTGCTGGCGTTTTTCCATAGGCTCCGCCCCCCTGACGAGCATCACAAAAATCGACGCTCAAGT
CAGAGGTGGCGAAACCCGACAGGACTATAAAGATACCAGGCGTTTCCCCCTGGAAGCTCCCTCGTGCGCT
CTCCTGTTCCGACCCTGCCGCTTACCGGATACCTGTCCGCCTTTCTCCCTTCGGGAAGCGTGGCGCTTTC
TCATAGCTCACGCTGTAGGTATCTCAGTTCGGTGTAGGTCGTTCGCTCCAAGCTGGGCTGTGTGCACGAA
CCCCCCGTTCAGCCCGACCGCTGCGCCTTATCCGGTAACTATCGTCTTGAGTCCAACCCGGTAAGACACG
ACTTATCGCCACTGGCAGCAGCCACTGGTAACAGGATTAGCAGAGCGAGGTATGTAGGCGGTGCTACAGA
GTTCTTGAAGTGGTGGCCTAACTACGGCTACACTAGAAGAACAGTATTTGGTATCTGCGCTCTGCTGAAG
CCAGTTACCTTCGGAAAAAGAGTTGGTAGCTCTTGATCCGGCAAACAAACCACCGCTGGTAGCGGTGGTT
TTTTTGTTTGCAAGCAGCAGATTACGCGCAGAAAAAAAGGATCTCAAGAAGATCCTTTGATCTTTTCTAC
GGGGTCTGACGCTCAGTGGAACGAAAACTCACGTTAAGGGATTTTGGTCATGAGATTATCAAAAAGGATC
TTCACCTAGATCCTTTTAAATTAAAAATGAAGTTTTAAATCAATCTAAAGTATATATGAGTAAACTTGGT
CTGACAGTTACCAATGCTTAATCAGTGAGGCACCTATCTCAGCGATCTGTCTATTTCGTTCATCCATAGT
TGCCTGACTCCCCGTCGTGTAGATAACTACGATACGGGAGGGCTTACCATCTGGCCCCAGTGCTGCAATG
ATACCGCGAGACCCACGCTCACCGGCTCCAGATTTATCAGCAATAAACCAGCCAGCCGGAAGGGCCGAGC
GCAGAAGTGGTCCTGCAACTTTATCCGCCTCCATCCAGTCTATTAATTGTTGCCGGGAAGCTAGAGTAAG
TAGTTCGCCAGTTAATAGTTTGCGCAACGTTGTTGCCATTGCTACAGGCATCGTGGTGTCACGCTCGTCG
TTTGGTATGGCTTCATTCAGCTCCGGTTCCCAACGATCAAGGCGAGTTACATGATCCCCCATGTTGTGCA
AAAAAGCGGTTAGCTCCTTCGGTCCTCCGATCGTTGTCAGAAGTAAGTTGGCCGCAGTGTTATCACTCAT
GGTTATGGCAGCACTGCATAATTCTCTTACTGTCATGCCATCCGTAAGATGCTTTTCTGTGACTGGTGAG
TACTCAACCAAGTCATTCTGAGAATAGTGTATGCGGCGACCGAGTTGCTCTTGCCCGGCGTCAATACGGG
ATAATACCGCGCCACATAGCAGAACTTTAAAAGTGCTCATCATTGGAAAACGTTCTTCGGGGCGAAAACT
CTCAAGGATCTTACCGCTGTTGAGATCCAGTTCGATGTAACCCACTCGTGCACCCAACTGATCTTCAGCA
TCTTTTACTTTCACCAGCGTTTCTGGGTGAGCAAAAACAGGAAGGCAAAATGCCGCAAAAAAGGGAATAA
GGGCGACACGGAAATGTTGAATACTCATACTCTTCCTTTTTCAATATTATTGAAGCATTTATCAGGGTTA
TTGTCTCATGAGCGGATACATATTTGAATGTATTTAGAAAAATAAACAAATAGGGGTTCCGCGCACATTT
CCCCGAAAAGTGCCACCTGACGTCGACGGATCGGGAGATCTAGATCCAAAAAACGGAAACCCCGGGAATC
TAACCCGGCTGAACGGATTTAGAGTCCGTTCGATCTACATGATC
Features (pLannotate 1.2.2; 25 found; start..end, strand, type, name):
     15..229     -  promoter       H1 promoter: human H1 RNA promoter
    340..580     -  promoter       U6 promoter: RNA polymerase III promoter for human U6 snRNA
    670..1049    +  enhancer       CMV enhancer: human cytomegalovirus immediate early enhancer
   1050..1253    +  promoter       CMV promoter: human cytomegalovirus (CMV) immediate early promoter
   1249..1282    +  LTR            5' LTR (truncated) (fragment): truncated 5' long terminal repeat (LTR) from HIV-1
   1298..1316    +  promoter       T7 promoter: promoter for bacteriophage T7 RNA polymerase
   1430..2137    +  CDS            mNeonGreen: mNeonGreen is a basic (constitutively fluorescent) green/yellow fluorescent protein published in 2013, derived from Branchiostoma lanceolatum. It is reported to be a very rapidly-maturing monomer with moderate acid sensitivity.
   2158..2730    +  misc_feature   IRES: internal ribosome entry site (IRES) of the encephalomyocarditis virus (EMCV)
   2744..4042    +  CDS            Tln1 (fragment): TLN1_MOUSE - Also known as Tln. Experimental evidence at protein level: Swiss-Prot protein existence level 1. Probably involved in connections of major cytoskeletal structures to the plasma membrane. High molecular weight cytoskeletal protein concentrated at regions of cell-substratum contact and, in lymphocytes, at cell-cell contacts. From Mus musculus (Mouse).
   4169..4187    -  promoter       SP6 promoter: promoter for bacteriophage SP6 RNA polymerase
   4213..4437    +  polyA_signal   bGH poly(A) signal: bovine growth hormone polyadenylation signal
   4441..4462    +  promoter       SV40 promoter (fragment): SV40 enhancer and early promoter
   4483..4911    +  rep_origin     f1 ori (sequence partly withheld): f1 bacteriophage origin of replication; arrow indicates direction of (+) strand synthesis
   4925..5254    +  promoter       SV40 promoter: SV40 enhancer and early promoter
   5321..6112    +  CDS            neo: KKA2_KLEPN - Also known as kan, nptII. Experimental evidence at protein level: Swiss-Prot protein existence level 1. Resistance to kanamycin, neomycin, paromomycin, ribostamycin, butirosin and gentamicin B. From Klebsiella pneumoniae.
   6136..6294    +  CDS            ble (fragment): BLE_KLEPN - Experimental evidence at protein level: Swiss-Prot protein existence level 1. Binding protein with a strong affinity to the bleomycin family of antibiotics. Binds to CL990; an antimitotic-antibiotic compound. From Klebsiella pneumoniae.
   6289..6410    +  polyA_signal   SV40 poly(A) signal: SV40 polyadenylation signal
   6483..6499    -  protein_bind   lac operator: The lac repressor binds to the lac operator to inhibit transcription in E. coli. This inhibition can be relieved by adding lactose or isopropyl-β-D-thiogalactopyranoside (IPTG). lac repressor encoded by lacI
   6507..6537    -  promoter       lac promoter: promoter for the E. coli lac operon
   6552..6573    -  protein_bind   CAP binding site: CAP binding activates transcription in the presence of cAMP. E. coli catabolite activator protein
   6586..6678    -  CDS            lacI (fragment): lac repressor; lacI; The lac repressor binds to the lac operator to inhibit transcription in E. coli. This inhibition can be relieved by adding lactose or isopropyl-β-D-thiogalactopyranoside (IPTG).
   6861..7449    -  rep_origin     ori: high-copy-number ColE1/pMB1/pBR322/pUC origin of replication
   7620..8480    -  CDS            AmpR: β-lactamase; bla; confers resistance to ampicillin, carbenicillin, and related antibiotics
   8481..8585    -  promoter       AmpR promoter: bla
   8645..7       -  ncRNA          tRNA (across the origin): Accession: RF00005 - tRNA
