[The description below was written by a language model from this plasmid's Addgene catalogue record and pLannotate feature annotations shown in this document.]
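Description:
LifeAct-mNeonGreen -IRES- Talin head-SpyTag003 is a mammalian expression plasmid built on a modified pcDNA3 backbone. It is propagated in E. coli through a high-copy ColE1/pUC-type origin with ampicillin selection (AmpR). An SV40 promoter-driven neo cassette with an SV40 poly(A) signal allows G418 selection of transfected cells, and an f1 origin is also present. The catalogue lists a total size of 8,383 bp, whereas the sequenced record behind the feature table is 8,706 nt; the record does not explain this difference.

The payload is a bicistronic transcript driven by the CMV enhancer/promoter and terminated by the bGH poly(A) signal. The first open reading frame encodes the actin-binding peptide LifeAct fused to the green fluorescent protein mNeonGreen, which labels filamentous actin. Only the mNeonGreen portion is annotated in the feature table. An encephalomyocarditis virus IRES follows, described as carrying a 6A bifurcation loop to improve translation of the downstream ORF. It directs cap-independent translation of mouse talin-1 head domain (residues 1-433) fused to SpyTag003, a peptide that forms a covalent bond with its SpyCatcher003 partner. The tag itself is not annotated either. Flanking T7 and SP6 promoters are pcDNA3 remnants.

The backbone also carries two RNA polymerase III cassettes for amber-suppressor pyrrolysyl tRNAs: Desulfitobacterium hafniense PylT (G8U) under U6 and Methanosarcina barkeri PylT (U25C) under H1. These support genetic code expansion when a matching synthetase is supplied, which this plasmid does not encode. The associated publication concerns a visible light-induced specific protein reaction used to study early cell adhesion. The plasmid fits that work by supplying the SpyTag003-bearing talin head together with an actin reporter.
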