Addgene plasmid #210024: LifeAct-mNeonGreen -IRES- Talin head-SpyTag003
Purpose: Expression of LifeAct-mNeonGreen and Talin head(1-433)-SpyTag003 in mammalian cells
Depositing lab: Vesa Hytönen. Depositing organization: Tampere University, BioMediTech. Publication: Visible Light-Induced Specific Protein Reaction Delineates Early Stages of Cell Adhesion. Rahikainen R, Vester SK, Turkki P, Janosko CP, Deiters A, Hytonen VP, Howarth M. J Am Chem Soc. 2023 Nov 15;145(45):24459-24465. doi: 10.1021/jacs.3c07827. Epub 2023 Oct 31. PubMed 38104267.
Backbone
  Vector backbone: Modified pcDNA3 (1xU6-PylT, 1xH1-PylT)
  Backbone manufacturer: Described in PMID: 33069552
  Backbone size w/o insert (bp): 5959
  Total vector size (bp): 8383
  Modifications to backbone: One copy of Desulfitobacterium hafniense pyrrolysyl-tRNACUA (PylT) with G8U under the control of a U6 promoter (1× U6-PylT) and one copy of Methanosarcina barkeri PylT with U25C under the control of a H1 promoter (1× H1-PylT)
  Vector type: Mammalian Expression
  Selectable markers: Neomycin (select with G418)
Growth in bacteria
  Bacterial resistance: Ampicillin, 100 μg/mL
  Growth temperature: 37°C
  Growth strain: DH5alpha
  Copy number: High Copy
Gene/Insert
  Gene/Insert name: LifeAct-mNeonGreen co-expressed with Talin head(1-433)-SpyTag003
  Species: M. musculus (mouse), Synthetic
  Insert size (bp): 2751
  Mutation: Encephalomyocarditis virus internal ribosome entry site (IRES) with 6A bifurcation loop to improve translation efficiency of 3' ORF
  Promoter: CMV
  Cloning method: Gibson Cloning
  Sequencing primers: 5′ acgcaaatgggcggtagg; 3′ atttaggtgacactatag
Terms and licenses: Academic/Nonprofit Terms; Industry Terms: Not Available to Industry
How to cite: LifeAct-mNeonGreen -IRES- Talin head-SpyTag003 was a gift from Vesa Hytönen (Addgene plasmid # 210024 ; http://n2t.net/addgene:210024 ; RRID:Addgene_210024)
